>Addgene plasmid #144304 | TFORF1720 | addgene full sequence | sequence record 404158 | Addgene NGS Result
TTAATGTAGTCTTATGCAATACTCTTGTAGTCTTGCAACATGGTAACGATGAGTTAGCAACATGCCTTAC
AAGGAGAGAAAAAGCACCGTGCATGCCGATTGGTGGAAGTAAGGTGGTACGATCGTGCCTTATTAGGAAG
GCAACAGACGGGTCTGACATGGATTGGACGAACCACTGAATTGCCGCATTGCAGAGATATTGTATTTAAG
TGCCTAGCTCGATACATAAACGGGTCTCTCTGGTTAGACCAGATCTGAGCCTGGGAGCTCTCTGGCTAAC
TAGGGAACCCACTGCTTAAGCCTCAATAAAGCTTGCCTTGAGTGCTTCAAGTAGTGTGTGCCCGTCTGTT
GTGTGACTCTGGTAACTAGAGATCCCTCAGACCCTTTTAGTCAGTGTGGAAAATCTCTAGCAGTGGCGCC
CGAACAGGGACTTGAAAGCGAAAGGGAAACCAGAGGAGCTCTCTCGACGCAGGACTCGGCTTGCTGAAGC
GCGCACGGCAAGAGGCGAGGGGCGGCGACTGGTGAGTACGCCAAAAATTTTGACTAGCGGAGGCTAGAAG
GAGAGAGATGGGTGCGAGAGCGTCAGTATTAAGCGGGGGAGAATTAGATCGCGATGGGAAAAAATTCGGT
TAAGGCCAGGGGGAAAGAAAAAATATAAATTAAAACATATAGTATGGGCAAGCAGGGAGCTAGAACGATT
CGCAGTTAATCCTGGCCTGTTAGAAACATCAGAAGGCTGTAGACAAATACTGGGACAGCTACAACCATCC
CTTCAGACAGGATCAGAAGAACTTAGATCATTATATAATACAGTAGCAACCCTCTATTGTGTGCATCAAA
GGATAGAGATAAAAGACACCAAGGAAGCTTTAGACAAGATAGAGGAAGAGCAAAACAAAAGTAAGACCAC
CGCACAGCAAGCGGCCGCTGATCTTCAGACCTGGAGGAGGAGATATGAGGGACAATTGGAGAAGTGAATT
ATATAAATATAAAGTAGTAAAAATTGAACCATTAGGAGTAGCACCCACCAAGGCAAAGAGAAGAGTGGTG
CAGAGAGAAAAAAGAGCAGTGGGAATAGGAGCTTTGTTCCTTGGGTTCTTGGGAGCAGCAGGAAGCACTA
TGGGCGCAGCGTCAATGACGCTGACGGTACAGGCCAGACAATTATTGTCTGGTATAGTGCAGCAGCAGAA
CAATTTGCTGAGGGCTATTGAGGCGCAACAGCATCTGTTGCAACTCACAGTCTGGGGCATCAAGCAGCTC
CAGGCAAGAATCCTGGCTGTGGAAAGATACCTAAAGGATCAACAGCTCCTGGGGATTTGGGGTTGCTCTG
GAAAACTCATTTGCACCACTGCTGTGCCTTGGAATGCTAGTTGGAGTAATAAATCTCTGGAACAGATTTG
GAATCACACGACCTGGATGGAGTGGGACAGAGAAATTAACAATTACACAAGCTTAATACACTCCTTAATT
GAAGAATCGCAAAACCAGCAAGAAAAGAATGAACAAGAATTATTGGAATTAGATAAATGGGCAAGTTTGT
GGAATTGGTTTAACATAACAAATTGGCTGTGGTATATAAAATTATTCATAATGATAGTAGGAGGCTTGGT
AGGTTTAAGAATAGTTTTTGCTGTACTTTCTATAGTGAATAGAGTTAGGCAGGGATATTCACCATTATCG
TTTCAGACCCACCTCCCAACCCCGAGGGGACCCATGCATTGCATCTCAATTAGTCAGCAACCAGGTGTGG
AAAGTCCCCAGGCTCCCCAGCAGGCAGAAGTATGCAAAGCATGCGTCTCAATTAGTCAGCAACCATAGTC
CCGCCCCTAACTCCGCCCATCCCGCCCCTAACTCCGCCCAGTTCCGCCCATTCTCCGCCCCATGGCTGAC
TAATTTTTTTTATTTATGCAGAGGCCGAGGCCGCCTCGGCCTCTGAGCTATTCCAGAAGTAGTGAGGAGG
CTTTTTTGGAGGCCTAGGCTTTTGCAAAAAGCTTTCTAGAGGTACCACCGGAGCTTACCATGACCGAGTA
CAAGCCCACGGTGCGCCTCGCCACCCGCGACGACGTCCCCAGGGCCGTACGCACCCTCGCCGCCGCGTTC
GCCGACTACCCCGCCACGCGCCACACCGTCGATCCGGACCGCCACATCGAGCGGGTCACCGAGCTGCAAG
AACTCTTCCTCACGCGCGTCGGGCTCGACATCGGCAAGGTGTGGGTCGCGGACGACGGCGCCGCCGTGGC
GGTCTGGACCACGCCGGAGAGCGTCGAAGCGGGGGCGGTGTTCGCCGAGATCGGCCCGCGCATGGCCGAG
TTGAGCGGTTCCCGGCTGGCCGCGCAGCAACAGATGGAAGGCCTCCTGGCGCCGCACCGGCCCAAGGAGC
CCGCGTGGTTCCTGGCCACCGTCGGCGTCTCGCCCGACCACCAGGGCAAGGGTCTGGGCAGCGCCGTCGT
GCTCCCCGGAGTGGAGGCGGCCGAGCGCGCCGGGGTGCCCGCCTTCCTGGAGACCTCCGCGCCCCGCAAC
CTCCCCTTCTACGAGCGGCTCGGCTTCACCGTCACCGCCGACGTCGAGGTGCCCGAAGGACCGCGCACCT
GGTGCATGACCCGCAAGCCCGGTGCCAGTTAACGAATTCTAGATCTTGAGACAAATGGCAGTATTCATCC
ACAATTTTAAAAGAAAAGGGGGGATTGGGGGGTACAGTGCAGGGGAAAGAATAGTAGACATAATAGCAAC
AGACATACAAACTAAAGAATTACAAAAACAAATTACAAAAATTCAAAATTTTCGGGTTTATTACAGGGAC
AGCAGAGATCCACTTTGGCGCCGGCTCGAGGCCTGCAGGTGCAAAGATGGATAAAGTTTTAAACAGAGAG
GAATCTTTGCAGCTAATGGACCTTCTAGGTCTTGAAAGGAGTGGGAATTGGCTCCGGTGCCCGTCAGTGG
GCAGAGCGCACATCGCCCACAGTCCCCGAGAAGTTGGGGGGAGGGGTCGGCAATTGAACCGGTGCCTAGA
GAAGGTGGCGCGGGGTAAACTGGGAAAGTGATGTCGTGTACTGGCTCCGCCTTTTTCCCGAGGGTGGGGG
AGAACCGTATATAAGTGCAGTAGTCGCCGTGAACGTTCTTTTTCGCAACGGGTTTGCCGCCAGAACACAG
GTAAGTGCCGTGTGTGGTTCCCGCGGGCCTGGCCTCTTTACGGGTTATGGCCCTTGCGTGCCTTGAATTA
CTTCCACCTGGCTGCAGTACGTGATTCTTGATCCCGAGCTTCGGGTTGGAAGTGGGTGGGAGAGTTCGAG
GCCTTGCGCTTAAGGAGCCCCTTCGCCTCGTGCTTGAGTTGAGGCCTGGCCTGGGCGCTGGGGCCGCCGC
GTGCGAATCTGGTGGCACCTTCGCGCCTGTCTCGCTGCTTTCGATAAGTCTCTAGCCATTTAAAATTTTT
GATGACCTGCTGCGACGCTTTTTTTCTGGCAAGATAGTCTTGTAAATGCGGGCCAAGATCTGCACACTGG
TATTTCGGTTTTTGGGGCCGCGGGCGGCGACGGGGCCCGTGCGTCCCAGCGCACATGTTCGGCGAGGCGG
GGCCTGCGAGCGCGGCCACCGAGAATCGGACGGGGGTAGTCTCAAGCTGGCCGGCCTGCTCTGGTGCCTG
GCCTCGCGCCGCCGTGTATCGCCCCGCCCTGGGCGGCAAGGCTGGCCCGGTCGGCACCAGTTGCGTGAGC
GGAAAGATGGCCGCTTCCCGGCCCTGCTGCAGGGAGCTCAAAATGGAGGACGCGGCGCTCGGGAGAGCGG
GCGGGTGAGTCACCCACACAAAGGAAAAGGGCCTTTCCGTCCTCAGCCGTCGCTTCATGTGACTCCACGG
AGTACCGGGCGCCGTCCAGGCACCTCGATTAGTTCTCGAGCTTTTGGAGTACGTCGTCTTTAGGTTGGGG
GGAGGGGTTTTATGCGATGGAGTTTCCCCACACTGAGTGGGTGGAGACTGAAGTTAGGCCAGCTTGGCAC
TTGATGTAATTCTCCTTGGAATTTGCCCTTTTTGAGTTTGGATCTTGGTTCATTCTCAAGCCTCAGACAG
TGGTTCAAAGTTTTTTTCTTCCATTTCAGGTGTCGTGAGGCTAGCACCGCCACCATGGCCGACCCGCAGG
CTGGCTCCGCGGCCGGGGACTGGGAGATCGATGTCGAGAGCCTGGAGCTGGAAGAGGACGTCTGCGGGGC
GCCGCGGTCCACGCCCCCCGGGCCCAGCCCGCCGCCGGCGGACGGGGACTGCGAGGACGACGAAGATGAC
GACGGGGTGGACGAAGACGCGGAAGAAGAGGGCGACGGCGAGGAGGCAGGCGCGTCCCCCGGGATGCCCG
GCCAGCCGGAGCAGCGGGGGGGACCGCAGCCGAGGCCGCCGCTCGCGCCTCAGGCCTCACCCGCCGGCAC
CGGTCCCCGAGAGCGCTGCACTCCCGCGGGCGGCGGCGCGGAGCCGCGCAAGCTGAGCCGCACGCCCAAG
TGCGCGCGCTGCCGCAACCACGGCGTGGTGTCCTGCCTGAAGGGCCACAAGCGCTTCTGTCGCTGGCGCG
ACTGCCAGTGCGCCAACTGCCTGCTGGTGGTGGAGCGGCAGCGCGTCATGGCCGCCCAGGTGGCGCTCCG
GAGGCAGCAGGCCACCGAGGACAAGAAGGGGCTTTCCGGGAAACAGAATAATTTCGAGCGCAAAGCTGTG
TACCAGAGGCAAGTCAGAGCCCCCAGTTTGCTGGCCAAAAGCATTTTAGAAGGCTATCGCCCCATTCCAG
CGGAGACTTATGTAGGAGGGACCTTCCCTCTACCTCCCCCAGTTAGTGACAGGATGAGGAAAAGAAGAGC
CTTTGCTGATAAAGAGTTGGAGAACATTATGCTGGAGAGAGAATATAAAGAAAGGGAGATGTTGGAAACT
TCTCAAGCTGCTGCTCTGTTTCTGCCCAACCGCATGGTGCCTGGACCTGACTACAATTCCTACAAAAGTG
CCTACAGCCCCAGCCCAGTGGAACCACCAAGCAAGGACTTCTGTAATTTTTTGCCCACCTGCCTTGATTT
AACCATGCAGTATTCAGGGTCTGGGAATATGGAACTAATTTCTTCTAATGTCAGCGTGGCCACAACTTAT
AGACAGTATCCCTTGTCCTCAAGATTTTTAGTTTGGCCCAAGTGTGGCCCCATTAGCGACACCCTCCTCT
ACCAGCAATGCCTGCTAAATGCCACCACCTCAGTTCAAGCCCTGAAGCCTGGGGCCAGCTGGGACTTGAA
GGGAGCACGAGTCCAGGATGGACTCAGTGCAGAGCAGGACATGATGCCATCGAAATTGGAAGGTTCCCTG
GTGCTGCCTCACACTCCTGAGATCCAGACCACGAGAAGTGACCTTCAGGGTCATCAGGCTGTCCCAGAGA
GGTCCGCGTTCTCCCCACCCCGACGGAATTTCTCTCCCATTGTTGACACGGACTCCCTGGCAGCTCAAGG
GCATGTCTTAACGAAGATCAGCAAAGAAAACACCAGGCACCCTCTGCCACTTAGACATAATCCATTCCAC
TCATTATTCCAGCAAACACTTACTGACAAATCGGGTCCTGAGTTGAAAACACCATTTGTCAAAGAGGCCT
TTGAAGAGACCCCTAAGAAACACAGAGAGTGTTTAGTTAAGGACAACCAGAAGTACACATTTACAATAGA
TAGATGTGCAAAAGACCTTTTTGTAGCCAAACAAGTTGGAACAAAACTCTCGGTGAATGAACCACTGTCA
TTTTCTGTTGAGTCTATTCTTAAGAGGCCTTCATCTGCCATCACTCGTGTCTCTCAGTAGTAATGAACTA
GTCCGTAACTTGAAAGTATTTCGATTTCTTGGCTTTATATATCTTGTGGAAAGGACGAACATCTCACCAC
GCTGGGCTATTAACGCGTTAAGTCGACAATCAACCTCTGGATTACAAAATTTGTGAAAGATTGACTGGTA
TTCTTAACTATGTTGCTCCTTTTACGCTATGTGGATACGCTGCTTTAATGCCTTTGTATCATGCTATTGC
TTCCCGTATGGCTTTCATTTTCTCCTCCTTGTATAAATCCTGGTTGCTGTCTCTTTATGAGGAGTTGTGG
CCCGTTGTCAGGCAACGTGGCGTGGTGTGCACTGTGTTTGCTGACGCAACCCCCACTGGTTGGGGCATTG
CCACCACCTGTCAGCTCCTTTCCGGGACTTTCGCTTTCCCCCTCCCTATTGCCACGGCGGAACTCATCGC
CGCCTGCCTTGCCCGCTGCTGGACAGGGGCTCGGCTGTTGGGCACTGACAATTCCGTGGTGTTGTCGGGG
AAATCATCGTCCTTTCCTTGGCTGCTCGCCTGTGTTGCCACCTGGATTCTGCGCGGGACGTCCTTCTGCT
ACGTCCCTTCGGCCCTCAATCCAGCGGACCTTCCTTCCCGCGGCCTGCTGCCGGCTCTGCGGCCTCTTCC
GCGTCTTCGCCTTCGCCCTCAGACGAGTCGGATCTCCCTTTGGGCCGCCTCCCCGCGTCGACTTTAAGAC
CAATGACTTACAAGGCAGCTGTAGATCTTAGCCACTTTTTAAAAGAAAAGGGGGGACTGGAAGGGCTAAT
TCACTCCCAACGAAGACAAGATCTGCTTTTTGCTTGTACTGGGTCTCTCTGGTTAGACCAGATCTGAGCC
TGGGAGCTCTCTGGCTAACTAGGGAACCCACTGCTTAAGCCTCAATAAAGCTTGCCTTGAGTGCTTCAAG
TAGTGTGTGCCCGTCTGTTGTGTGACTCTGGTAACTAGAGATCCCTCAGACCCTTTTAGTCAGTGTGGAA
AATCTCTAGCAGTACGTATAGTAGTTCATGTCATCTTATTATTCAGTATTTATAACTTGCAAAGAAATGA
ATATCAGAGAGTGAGAGGAACTTGTTTATTGCAGCTTATAATGGTTACAAATAAAGCAATAGCATCACAA
ATTTCACAAATAAAGCATTTTTTTCACTGCATTCTAGTTGTGGTTTGTCCAAACTCATCAATGTATCTTA
TCATGTCTGGCTCTAGCTATCCCGCCCCTAACTCCGCCCATCCCGCCCCTAACTCCGCCCAGTTCCGCCC
ATTCTCCGCCCCATGGCTGACTAATTTTTTTTATTTATGCAGAGGCCGAGGCCGCCTCGGCCTCTGAGCT
ATTCCAGAAGTAGTGAGGAGGCTTTTTTGGAGGCCTAGGGACGTACCCAATTCGCCCTATAGTGAGTCGT
ATTACGCGCGCTCACTGGCCGTCGTTTTACAACGTCGTGACTGGGAAAACCCTGGCGTTACCCAACTTAA
TCGCCTTGCAGCACATCCCCCTTTCGCCAGCTGGCGTAATAGCGAAGAGGCCCGCACCGATCGCCCTTCC
CAACAGTTGCGCAGCCTGAATGGCGAATGGG
[124 nt withheld, positions 7382-7505]
C
[91 nt withheld, positions 7507-7597]
A
[49 nt withheld, positions 7599-7647]
CCTTTGACGTTGGAGTCCACGTTCTTT
[37 nt withheld, positions 7675-7711]
ACCCTATCTCGGTCTATTCTTTTGATTTATAAGGGATTTTGCCGATTTCGGCCTATTGGTTAAAAAATGA
GCTGATTTAACAAAAATTTAACGCGAATTTTAACAAAATATTAACGCTTACAATTTAGGTGGCACTTTTC
GGGGAAATGTGCGCGGAACCCCTATTTGTTTATTTTTCTAAATACATTCAAATATGTATCCGCTCATGAG
ACAATAACCCTGATAAATGCTTCAATAATATTGAAAAAGGAAGAGTATGAGTATTCAACATTTCCGTGTC
GCCCTTATTCCCTTTTTTGCGGCATTTTGCCTTCCTGTTTTTGCTCACCCAGAAACGCTGGTGAAAGTAA
AAGATGCTGAAGATCAGTTGGGTGCACGAGTGGGTTACATCGAACTGGATCTCAACAGCGGTAAGATCCT
TGAGAGTTTTCGCCCCGAAGAACGTTTTCCAATGATGAGCACTTTTAAAGTTCTGCTATGTGGCGCGGTA
TTATCCCGTATTGACGCCGGGCAAGAGCAACTCGGTCGCCGCATACACTATTCTCAGAATGACTTGGTTG
AGTACTCACCAGTCACAGAAAAGCATCTTACGGATGGCATGACAGTAAGAGAATTATGCAGTGCTGCCAT
AACCATGAGTGATAACACTGCGGCCAACTTACTTCTGACAACGATCGGAGGACCGAAGGAGCTAACCGCT
TTTTTGCACAACATGGGGGATCATGTAACTCGCCTTGATCGTTGGGAACCGGAGCTGAATGAAGCCATAC
CAAACGACGAGCGTGACACCACGATGCCTGTAGCAATGGCAACAACGTTGCGCAAACTATTAACTGGCGA
ACTACTTACTCTAGCTTCCCGGCAACAATTAATAGACTGGATGGAGGCGGATAAAGTTGCAGGACCACTT
CTGCGCTCGGCCCTTCCGGCTGGCTGGTTTATTGCTGATAAATCTGGAGCCGGTGAGCGTGGGTCTCGCG
GTATCATTGCAGCACTGGGGCCAGATGGTAAGCCCTCCCGTATCGTAGTTATCTACACGACGGGGAGTCA
GGCAACTATGGATGAACGAAATAGACAGATCGCTGAGATAGGTGCCTCACTGATTAAGCATTGGTAACTG
TCAGACCAAGTTTACTCATATATACTTTAGATTGATTTAAAACTTCATTTTTAATTTAAAAGGATCTAGG
TGAAGATCCTTTTTGATAATCTCATGACCAAAATCCCTTAACGTGAGTTTTCGTTCCACTGAGCGTCAGA
CCCCGTAGAAAAGATCAAAGGATCTTCTTGAGATCCTTTTTTTCTGCGCGTAATCTGCTGCTTGCAAACA
AAAAAACCACCGCTACCAGCGGTGGTTTGTTTGCCGGATCAAGAGCTACCAACTCTTTTTCCGAAGGTAA
CTGGCTTCAGCAGAGCGCAGATACCAAATACTGTTCTTCTAGTGTAGCCGTAGTTAGGCCACCACTTCAA
GAACTCTGTAGCACCGCCTACATACCTCGCTCTGCTAATCCTGTTACCAGTGGCTGCTGCCAGTGGCGAT
AAGTCGTGTCTTACCGGGTTGGACTCAAGACGATAGTTACCGGATAAGGCGCAGCGGTCGGGCTGAACGG
GGGGTTCGTGCACACAGCCCAGCTTGGAGCGAACGACCTACACCGAACTGAGATACCTACAGCGTGAGCT
ATGAGAAAGCGCCACGCTTCCCGAAGGGAGAAAGGCGGACAGGTATCCGGTAAGCGGCAGGGTCGGAACA
GGAGAGCGCACGAGGGAGCTTCCAGGGGGAAACGCCTGGTATCTTTATAGTCCTGTCGGGTTTCGCCACC
TCTGACTTGAGCGTCGATTTTTGTGATGCTCGTCAGGGGGGCGGAGCCTATGGAAAAACGCCAGCAACGC
GGCCTTTTTACGGTTCCTGGCCTTTTGCTGGCCTTTTGCTCACATGTTCTTTCCTGCGTTATCCCCTGAT
TCTGTGGATAACCGTATTACCGCCTTTGAGTGAGCTGATACCGCTCGCCGCAGCCGAACGACCGAGCGCA
GCGAGTCAGTGAGCGAGGAAGCGGAAGAGCGCCCAATACGCAAACCGCCTCTCCCCGCGCGTTGGCCGAT
TCATTAATGCAGCTGGCACGACAGGTTTCCCGACTGGAAAGCGGGCAGTGAGCGCAACGCAATTAATGTG
AGTTAGCTCACTCATTAGGCACCCCAGGCTTTACACTTTATGCTTCCGGCTCGTATGTTGTGTGGAATTG
TGAGCGGATAACAATTTCACACAGGAAACAGCTATGACCATGATTACGCCAAGCGCGCAATTAACCCTCA
CTAAAGGGAACAAAAGCTGGAGCTGCAAGC
Features (pLannotate 1.2.2; 31 found; start..end, strand, type, name):
      5..231     +  promoter       RSV promoter: Rous sarcoma virus enhancer/promoter
    232..412     +  LTR            5' LTR (truncated): truncated 5' long terminal repeat (LTR) from HIV-1
    459..584     +  misc_feature   HIV-1 Ψ: packaging signal of human immunodeficiency virus type 1
    568..931     +  CDS            HIV-1 gag (fragment): gag protein from human immunodeficiency virus 1; gag
   1077..1310    +  misc_feature   RRE: The Rev response element (RRE) of HIV-1 allows for Rev-dependent mRNA export from the nucleus to the cytoplasm.
   1687..1713    +  CDS            Rev (fragment): human immunodeficiency virus 1 (HIV-1) Rev protein; rev; enhances nuclear export of unspliced and incompletely spliced viral mRNAs
   1720..1743    +  promoter       SV40 promoter (fragment): SV40 early promoter
   1744..1815    +  promoter       SV40 promoter (fragment): SV40 enhancer and early promoter
   1839..1974    +  rep_origin     SV40 ori: SV40 origin of replication
   2020..2616    +  CDS            PuroR (fragment): puromycin N-acetyltransferase; pac from Streptomyces; confers resistance to puromycin
   2665..2782    +  misc_feature   cPPT/CTS: central polypurine tract and central termination sequence of HIV-1
   2847..2913    +  CDS            small t antigen (fragment): SV40 (simian virus 40) small t antigen
   2920..4098    +  promoter       EF-1α promoter: strong constitutive promoter for human elongation factor EF-1α
   4115..5797    +  CDS            DMRT2: DMRT2_HUMAN - Also known as DSXL2. Experimental evidence at protein level: Swiss-Prot protein existence level 1. Transcriptional activator that directly regulates early activation of the myogenic determination gene MYF5 by binding in a sequence-specific manner to the early epaxial enhancer element of it. Involved in somitogenesis during embryogenesis and somite development and differentiation into sclerotome and dermomyotome. Required for the initiation and/or maintenance of proper organization of the sclerotome, dermomyotome and myotome (By similarity). From Homo sapiens (Human).
   5813..5866    +  promoter       U6 promoter (fragment): RNA polymerase III promoter for human U6 snRNA
   5908..6496    +  misc_feature   WPRE: woodchuck hepatitis virus posttranscriptional regulatory element
   6547..6566    +  misc_feature   cPPT/CTS (fragment): central polypurine tract and central termination sequence of HIV-1
   6568..6801    +  LTR            3' LTR (ΔU3): self-inactivating 3' long terminal repeat (LTR) from HIV-1
   6879..7000    +  polyA_signal   SV40 poly(A) signal: SV40 polyadenylation signal
   7040..7175    +  rep_origin     SV40 ori: SV40 origin of replication
   7196..7214    -  promoter       T7 promoter: promoter for bacteriophage T7 RNA polymerase
   7222..7377    +  CDS            lacZα (fragment): LacZα fragment of β-galactosidase; lacZ fragment
   7382..7810    +  rep_origin     f1 ori (sequence partly withheld): f1 bacteriophage origin of replication; arrow indicates direction of (+) strand synthesis
   7863..7967    +  promoter       AmpR promoter: bla
   7968..8828    +  CDS            AmpR: β-lactamase; bla; confers resistance to ampicillin, carbenicillin, and related antibiotics
   8999..9587    +  rep_origin     ori: high-copy-number ColE1/pMB1/pBR322/pUC origin of replication
   9770..9862    +  CDS            lacI (fragment): lac repressor; lacI; The lac repressor binds to the lac operator to inhibit transcription in E. coli. This inhibition can be relieved by adding lactose or isopropyl-β-D-thiogalactopyranoside (IPTG).
   9875..9896    +  protein_bind   CAP binding site: CAP binding activates transcription in the presence of cAMP. E. coli catabolite activator protein
   9911..9941    +  promoter       lac promoter: promoter for the E. coli lac operon
   9949..9965    +  protein_bind   lac operator: The lac repressor binds to the lac operator to inhibit transcription in E. coli. This inhibition can be relieved by adding lactose or isopropyl-β-D-thiogalactopyranoside (IPTG). lac repressor encoded by lacI
  10010..10028   +  promoter       T3 promoter: promoter for bacteriophage T3 RNA polymerase
