[The description below was written by a language model from this plasmid's Addgene catalogue record and pLannotate feature annotations shown in this document.]
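Description:
TFORF1720 is a third-generation-style, self-inactivating lentiviral expression plasmid built on the pLX_TRC317 backbone. It is one member of a barcoded library of human transcription factor open reading frames. It carries the human DMRT2 coding sequence (also known as DSXL-2), a DM-domain transcription factor annotated as an activator of MYF5 and a regulator of somite development. The sequenced record is about 10 kb. In bacteria the plasmid is maintained through a high-copy ColE1/pUC origin and selected with ampicillin via β-lactamase. An f1 origin and remnants of a lac/T7/T3 cloning region are also present in the backbone.

The viral genome is transcribed from an RSV promoter fused to a truncated HIV-1 5' LTR. It includes the Ψ packaging signal with a gag fragment, the Rev response element for nuclear export of the unspliced genome, and a cPPT/CTS element. It ends in a ΔU3 3' LTR followed by an SV40 polyadenylation signal, so the integrated provirus lacks LTR promoter activity. Within this frame, an SV40 early promoter drives puromycin N-acetyltransferase for selection of transduced mammalian cells. Downstream, the constitutive EF-1α promoter drives the DMRT2 ORF, and a WPRE follows to enhance transcript stability and expression. The catalogue states that each library member has a unique 24-bp barcode. The feature table does not annotate it, although the recorded insert is somewhat longer than the annotated coding sequence. The short U6 promoter fragment after the ORF appears to be residual backbone sequence rather than a functional unit.

The construct is intended for overexpressing DMRT2 in mammalian cells. It is particularly suited to pooled screens of directed differentiation, where barcode sequencing identifies which transcription factor each cell received. The depositor notes that the plasmid may be prone to recombination.
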