Addgene plasmid #144304: TFORF1720
Purpose: Lentiviral vector for overexpressing transcription factor ORFs with unique 24-bp barcodes. Barcodes facilitate identification of transcription factors in pooled screens.
Depositing lab: Feng Zhang. Depositing organization: Broad Institute. Publication: A transcription factor atlas of directed differentiation. Joung J, Ma S, Tay T, Geiger-Schuller KR, Kirchgatterer PC, Verdine VK, Guo B, Arias-Garcia MA, Allen WE, Singh A, Kuksenko O, Abudayyeh OO, Gootenberg JS, Fu Z, Macrae RK, Buenrostro JD, Regev A, Zhang F. Cell. 2023 Jan 5;186(1):209-229.e26. doi: 10.1016/j.cell.2022.11.026. PubMed 36608654.
Backbone
  Vector backbone: pLX_TRC317
  Backbone manufacturer: Broad Institute Genetic Perturbation Platform
  Backbone size w/o insert (bp): 8264
  Vector type: Mammalian Expression, Lentiviral
  Selectable markers: Puromycin
Growth in bacteria
  Bacterial resistance: Ampicillin, 100 μg/mL
  Growth temperature: 37°C
  Growth strain: NEB Stable
  Copy number: High Copy
Gene/Insert
  Gene/Insert name: DMRT2
  Species: H. sapiens (human)
  Insert size (bp): 1787
  Entrez Gene: DMRT2 (a.k.a. DSXL-2)
  Promoter: EF1a
  Cloning method: Unknown
  Sequencing primers: 5′ GGGTGGAGACTGAAGTTAGGCCAG; 3′ CACATAGCGTAAAAGGAGCAACATAG
Terms and licenses: Academic/Nonprofit Terms; Industry Terms: Not Available to Industry
Depositor comments: XM_011517690,XM_017014213,XM_011517687,XM_017014215,XM_017014214,NM_181872,ENST00000382251,ENST00000358146 . The transcription factor ORF portion of this plasmid was synthesized by Genewiz. Please test multiple small colonies in case of plasmid recombination. To make this collection available in a timely manner, a portion of this collection was not fully sequenced by Addgene. If an Addgene verified full plasmid sequence is not available, please contact us prior to placing an order to request the full sequence.
How to cite: TFORF1720 was a gift from Feng Zhang (Addgene plasmid # 144304 ; http://n2t.net/addgene:144304 ; RRID:Addgene_144304)
