>Addgene plasmid #144304 | TFORF1720 | depositor partial sequence | sequence record 285027 | Insert
ACCGCCACCATGGCCGACCCGCAGGCTGGCTCCGCGGCCGGGGACTGGGAGATCGATGTCGAGAGCCTGG
AGCTGGAAGAGGACGTCTGCGGGGCGCCGCGGTCCACGCCCCCCGGGCCCAGCCCGCCGCCGGCGGACGG
GGACTGCGAGGACGACGAAGATGACGACGGGGTGGACGAAGACGCGGAAGAAGAGGGCGACGGCGAGGAG
GCAGGCGCGTCCCCCGGGATGCCCGGCCAGCCGGAGCAGCGGGGGGGACCGCAGCCGAGGCCGCCGCTCG
CGCCTCAGGCCTCACCCGCCGGCACCGGTCCCCGAGAGCGCTGCACTCCCGCGGGCGGCGGCGCGGAGCC
GCGCAAGCTGAGCCGCACGCCCAAGTGCGCGCGCTGCCGCAACCACGGCGTGGTGTCCTGCCTGAAGGGC
CACAAGCGCTTCTGTCGCTGGCGCGACTGCCAGTGCGCCAACTGCCTGCTGGTGGTGGAGCGGCAGCGCG
TCATGGCCGCCCAGGTGGCGCTCCGGAGGCAGCAGGCCACCGAGGACAAGAAGGGGCTTTCCGGGAAACA
GAATAATTTCGAGCGCAAAGCTGTGTACCAGAGGCAAGTCAGAGCCCCCAGTTTGCTGGCCAAAAGCATT
TTAGAAGGCTATCGCCCCATTCCAGCGGAGACTTATGTAGGAGGGACCTTCCCTCTACCTCCCCCAGTTA
GTGACAGGATGAGGAAAAGAAGAGCCTTTGCTGATAAAGAGTTGGAGAACATTATGCTGGAGAGAGAATA
TAAAGAAAGGGAGATGTTGGAAACTTCTCAAGCTGCTGCTCTGTTTCTGCCCAACCGCATGGTGCCTGGA
CCTGACTACAATTCCTACAAAAGTGCCTACAGCCCCAGCCCAGTGGAACCACCAAGCAAGGACTTCTGTA
ATTTTTTGCCCACCTGCCTTGATTTAACCATGCAGTATTCAGGGTCTGGGAATATGGAACTAATTTCTTC
TAATGTCAGCGTGGCCACAACTTATAGACAGTATCCCTTGTCCTCAAGATTTTTAGTTTGGCCCAAGTGT
GGCCCCATTAGCGACACCCTCCTCTACCAGCAATGCCTGCTAAATGCCACCACCTCAGTTCAAGCCCTGA
AGCCTGGGGCCAGCTGGGACTTGAAGGGAGCACGAGTCCAGGATGGACTCAGTGCAGAGCAGGACATGAT
GCCATCGAAATTGGAAGGTTCCCTGGTGCTGCCTCACACTCCTGAGATCCAGACCACGAGAAGTGACCTT
CAGGGTCATCAGGCTGTCCCAGAGAGGTCCGCGTTCTCCCCACCCCGACGGAATTTCTCTCCCATTGTTG
ACACGGACTCCCTGGCAGCTCAAGGGCATGTCTTAACGAAGATCAGCAAAGAAAACACCAGGCACCCTCT
GCCACTTAGACATAATCCATTCCACTCATTATTCCAGCAAACACTTACTGACAAATCGGGTCCTGAGTTG
AAAACACCATTTGTCAAAGAGGCCTTTGAAGAGACCCCTAAGAAACACAGAGAGTGTTTAGTTAAGGACA
ACCAGAAGTACACATTTACAATAGATAGATGTGCAAAAGACCTTTTTGTAGCCAAACAAGTTGGAACAAA
ACTCTCGGTGAATGAACCACTGTCATTTTCTGTTGAGTCTATTCTTAAGAGGCCTTCATCTGCCATCACT
CGTGTCTCTCAGTAGTAATGAACTAGTCCGTAACTTGAAAGTATTTCGATTTCTTGGCTTTATATATCTT
GTGGAAAGGACGAACATCTCACCACGCTGGGCTATTA
