>Addgene plasmid #144304 | TFORF1720 | depositor partial sequence | sequence record 285028 | Barcode
ACATCTCACCACGCTGGGCTATTA
